Addgene plasmid #176279: pAAV-SynI-CreOn-FlpOff-Kir2.1MUT-P2A-EGFP
Purpose: Viral vector for co-expression of non-functional Kir2.1 and EGFP in cells expressing Cre AND NOT Flp driven by the human Synapsin promoter.
Depositing lab: Martin Riccomagno. Depositing organization: University of California, Riverside. Publication: ExBoX - a simple Boolean exclusion strategy to drive expression in neurons. Ubina T, Vahedi-Hunter T, Agnew-Svoboda W, Wong W, Gupta A, Santhakumar V, Riccomagno MM. J Cell Sci. 2021 Oct 15;134(20). pii: 272538. doi: 10.1242/jcs.257212. Epub 2021 Oct 20. PubMed 34515305.
Backbone
  Vector backbone: pAAV-SynI
  Backbone manufacturer: Vector Builder
  Backbone size w/o insert (bp): 4638
  Total vector size (bp): 6714
  Vector type: Mammalian Expression, AAV, Cre/Lox
Growth in bacteria
  Bacterial resistance: Ampicillin, 100 μg/mL
  Growth temperature: 37°C
  Growth strain: NEB Stable
  Copy number: High Copy
Gene/Insert
  Gene/Insert name: Kir2.1MUT-P2A-EGFP (alt name: Kcnj2)
  Species: M. musculus (mouse), Synthetic
  Insert size (bp): 2076
  Mutation: GYG to AAA (aa144-146)
  Entrez Gene: Kcnj2 (a.k.a. IRK1, Kcnf1, Kir2.1)
  Promoter: human Synapsin I
  Tag / fusion protein: Myc (N terminal on insert)
  Cloning method: Unknown
  Sequencing primers: 5′ CGTCGCCGTCCAGCTCGACCAG; 3′ CATAGCGTAAAAGGAGCAACA
Resource information
  A portion of this plasmid was derived from a plasmid made by: Massimo Scanziani; Addgene #60644
Terms and licenses: Academic/Nonprofit Terms; Industry Terms: Not Available to Industry
Depositor comments: Several differences were found flanking/near the lox and frt sites. These base changes do not affect the coding sequence or recombination sites.
How to cite: pAAV-SynI-CreOn-FlpOff-Kir2.1MUT-P2A-EGFP was a gift from Martin Riccomagno (Addgene plasmid # 176279 ; http://n2t.net/addgene:176279 ; RRID:Addgene_176279)
