[The description below was written by a language model from this plasmid's Addgene catalogue record and pLannotate feature annotations shown in this document.]
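Description:
pAAV-SynI-CreOn-FlpOff-Kir2.1MUT-P2A-EGFP is an adeno-associated virus transfer plasmid built on a commercially made pAAV-SynI backbone. It is intended for packaging into recombinant AAV and for intersectional expression in neurons. In bacteria it is propagated through a high-copy ColE1/pUC-type origin and selected with ampicillin (AmpR); an f1 origin is also present. The catalogue lists a total size of 6,714 bp, slightly less than the 6,794 nt sequenced record. Two AAV2 inverted terminal repeats flank the expression cassette and provide the cis signals for genome replication and encapsidation. Residual Gateway attB sites around the promoter and insert reflect how the vector was assembled.

The payload sits downstream of the neuron-specific human synapsin I promoter. It encodes mouse Kir2.1 (Kcnj2), recorded as N-terminally Myc-tagged, joined by a P2A peptide to EGFP so that channel and reporter are produced as separate proteins from one transcript. A WPRE and a bGH polyadenylation signal follow to enhance expression and terminate the message. The coding sequence lies in the antisense orientation relative to the promoter. It is bracketed by oppositely oriented lox2272 and loxP pairs, a DIO/FLEx-type arrangement in which Cre inverts the cassette into the sense orientation and locks it there. Two minimal FRT sites in the same orientation lie inside the lox sites, so Flp excises the cassette and abolishes expression. Expression therefore follows the Boolean logic "Cre AND NOT Flp".

The Kir2.1 carries a GYG-to-AAA substitution at residues 144–146, which the record describes as non-functional. The construct would therefore suit use as a control for a functional Kir2.1 silencing vector, although the record does not state this. The depositor notes base differences near the lox and FRT sites that do not affect the coding sequence or the recombination sites.
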