Features (pLannotate 1.2.2; 26 found; start..end, strand, type, name):
     69..89      +  protein_bind   attB4: mutant version of attB; core recombination site for the Gateway® BP reaction BP Clonase™
    111..558     +  promoter       hSyn promoter: human synapsin I promoter; confers neuron-specific expression (Kügler et al., 2003)
    559..579     +  protein_bind   attB1: mutant version of attB; core recombination site for the Gateway® BP reaction BP Clonase™
    589..622     +  protein_bind   lox2272: Cre-mediated recombination occurs in the 8-bp core sequence (GGATACTT). lox2272 sites are compatible with each other, but incompatible with loxP or loxN sites (Lee and Saito, 1988). Cre recombinase
    626..675     -  intron         β-globin intron (fragment): internally truncated intron from human β-globin
    676..709     +  protein_bind   loxP: Cre-mediated recombination occurs in the 8-bp core sequence (GCATACAT). Cre recombinase
    716..749     +  protein_bind   FRT (minimal): supports FLP-mediated excision but not integration (Turan and Bode, 2011) FLP recombinase from the Saccharomyces cerevisiae 2μ plasmid
    793..1512    -  CDS            EGFP: the original enhanced GFP (Yang et al., 1996) mammalian codon-optimized
   1517..1569    -  CDS            P2A (fragment): 2A peptide from porcine teschovirus-1 polyprotein Eukaryotic ribosomes fail to insert a peptide bond between the Gly and Pro residues, yielding separate polypeptides.
   1588..2871    -  CDS            Kcnj2: KCNJ2_MOUSE - Also known as Irk1. Experimental evidence at protein level: Swiss-Prot protein existence level 1. Probably participates in establishing action potential waveform and excitability of neuronal and muscle tissues. Inward rectifier potassium channels are characterized by a greater tendency to allow potassium to flow into the cell rather than out of it. Their voltage dependence is regulated by the concentration of extracellular potassium; as external potassium is raised, the voltage range of the channel opening shifts to more positive voltages. The inward rectification is mainly due t
   2944..2977    +  protein_bind   FRT (minimal): supports FLP-mediated excision but not integration (Turan and Bode, 2011) FLP recombinase from the Saccharomyces cerevisiae 2μ plasmid
   2987..3020    -  protein_bind   lox2272: Cre-mediated recombination occurs in the 8-bp core sequence (GGATACTT). lox2272 sites are compatible with each other, but incompatible with loxP or loxN sites (Lee and Saito, 1988). Cre recombinase
   3021..3070    -  intron         β-globin intron (fragment): internally truncated intron from human β-globin
   3071..3104    -  protein_bind   loxP: Cre-mediated recombination occurs in the 8-bp core sequence (GCATACAT). Cre recombinase
   3108..3128    -  protein_bind   attB2: mutant version of attB; core recombination site for the Gateway® BP reaction BP Clonase™
   3139..3727    +  misc_feature   WPRE: woodchuck hepatitis virus posttranscriptional regulatory element
   3763..3874    +  polyA_signal   bGH poly(A) signal: bovine growth hormone polyadenylation signal
   3978..4118    +  repeat_region  AAV2 ITR: inverted terminal repeat of adeno-associated virus serotype 2 inverted
   4123..4174    -  misc_feature   bom (fragment): basis of mobility region from pBR322
   4193..4648    +  rep_origin     f1 ori (sequence partly withheld): f1 bacteriophage origin of replication; arrow indicates direction of (+) strand synthesis
   4649..4698    -  misc_feature   bom (fragment): basis of mobility region from pBR322
   4800..4835    -  CDS            rop (fragment): Rop protein, which maintains plasmids at low copy number; rop
   4930..5034    +  promoter       AmpR promoter: bla
   5035..5895    +  CDS            AmpR: β-lactamase; bla; confers resistance to ampicillin, carbenicillin, and related antibiotics
   6066..6654    +  rep_origin     ori: high-copy-number ColE1/pMB1/pBR322/pUC origin of replication
   6716..62      -  repeat_region  AAV2 ITR (across the origin): inverted terminal repeat of adeno-associated virus serotype 2 inverted
>Addgene plasmid #176279 | pAAV-SynI-CreOn-FlpOff-Kir2.1MUT-P2A-EGFP | addgene full sequence | sequence record 350684 | Addgene NGS Result
GGCCTCAGTGAGCGAGCGAGCGCGCAGAGAGGGAGTGGCCAACTCCATCACTAGGGGTTCCTTCTAGACA
ACTTTGTATAGAAAAGTTGCTGCAGAGGGCCCTGCGTATGAGTGCAAGTGGGTTTTAGGACCAGGATGAG
GCGGGGTGGGGGTGCCTACCTGACGACCGACCCCGACCCACTGGACAAGCACCCAACCCCCATTCCCCAA
ATTGCGCATCCCCTATCAGAGAGGGGGAGGGGAAACAGGATGCGGCGAGGCGCGTGCGCACTGCCAGCTT
CAGCACCGCGGACAGTGCCTTCGCCCCCGCCTGGCGGCGCGCGCCACCGCCGCCTCAGCACTGAAGGCGC
GCTGACGTCACTCGCCGGTCCCCCGCAAACTCCCCTTCCCGGCCACCTTGGTCGCGTCCGCGCCGCCGCC
GGCCCAGCCGGACCGCACCACGCGAGGCGCGAGATAGGGGGGCACGGGCGCGACCATCTGCGCTGCGGCG
CCGGCGACTCAGCGCTGCCTCAGTCTGCGGTGGGCAGCGGAGGAGTCGTGTCGTGCCTGAGAGCGCAGCA
AGTTTGTACAAAAAAGCAGGCTGCCACCATAACTTCGTATAGGATACTTTATACGAAGTTATCCGGCAGA
ATGGTAGCTGGATTGTAGCTGCTATTAGCAATATGAAACCTCTTAATAACTTCGTATAGCATACATTATA
CGAAGTTATGGCGCGGAAGTTCCTATTCTCTAGAAAGTATAGGAACTTCCCTCGAGTACCGGTCACGCGT
ACGCAAGCGCCTTAGCGGCCGCTTACTTGTACAGCTCGTCCATGCCGAGAGTGATCCCGGCGGCGGTCAC
GAACTCCAGCAGGACCATGTGATCGCGCTTCTCGTTGGGGTCTTTGCTCAGGGCGGACTGGGTGCTCAGG
TAGTGGTTGTCGGGCAGCAGCACGGGGCCGTCGCCGATGGGGGTGTTCTGCTGGTAGTGGTCGGCGAGCT
GCACGCTGCCGTCCTCGATGTTGTGGCGGATCTTGAAGTTCACCTTGATGCCGTTCTTCTGCTTGTCGGC
CATGATATAGACGTTGTGGCTGTTGTAGTTGTACTCCAGCTTGTGCCCCAGGATGTTGCCGTCCTCCTTG
AAGTCGATGCCCTTCAGCTCGATGCGGTTCACCAGGGTGTCGCCCTCGAACTTCACCTCGGCGCGGGTCT
TGTAGTTGCCGTCGTCCTTGAAGAAGATGGTGCGCTCCTGGACGTAGCCTTCGGGCATGGCGGACTTGAA
GAAGTCGTGCTGCTTCATGTGGTCGGGGTAGCGGCTGAAGCACTGCACGCCGTAGGTCAGGGTGGTCACG
AGGGTGGGCCAGGGCACGGGCAGCTTGCCGGTGGTGCAGATGAACTTCAGGGTCAGCTTGCCGTAGGTGG
CATCGCCCTCGCCCTCGCCGGACACGCTGAACTTGTGGCCGTTTACGTCGCCGTCCAGCTCGACCAGGAT
GGGCACCACCCCGGTGAACAGCTCCTCGCCCTTGCTCACCATAGGCCCGGGGTTTTCTTCAACATCTCCT
GCTTGCTTTAACAGAGAGAAGTTCGTGGCTCCGCTTCCTCCACTGCCTATCTCCGATTCTCGCCTTAAGG
GCCTGGGCTCTAGAGGTACGCTTGCCTGGTTGTGGAGATCTATGCCAGGAGGTGAGTCTGTGCTTGTGCT
CTCTGGGACTCCGTTCTCACTATCCTCCTCTTCCTCTTTGCTTGTTAGGGCAACTTCATTTTCATAGCAA
AATGAATTTGCATTTGAAAGGATGTATTTCTTCTCTGCTAAGTCTCTGGCACTACAAAGGGGGGTGTTAG
GTACTTCATAAGTCTTATGGAATCTTGAATAGTCTACTTTATAGTAGTGTTTCTCTTCAAAGAGCACTGG
CTCATAGCGGTGACCCCAGAGAATTTCATTGGCCAGATACGAACTCCGGCATTGAGTTGTCATGGCAGTC
GCCTCCACCATGCCTTCCAGTATGACAACAATTTCAAAGTCTGCATTGTCAATGTCCTGCTTACTCAAGT
CATATAAAGGGCTGTCTTCATCTATTTCGTGAACGATAGTGATGGGGGACACTAGAAATATGCGGTCAAT
TCCACTATCAAAACCAACATTGATGTCTATCTGGTCCAAAGGGATAAACTCCCCTTCTGAAGTGATCCTA
GATTTGAGAAGCTGTGCCCGGACATGAGCTCCCACAAGGTGGCTCTTTCGAAGGTTACCCACTCTCCACA
TCAAGCAGAGTTTGCCATCCCTCATGGCAATCACAGCATTGTGACTGAAGACAAGAGTCTCATTTCTCTT
CTTTGGCTTTGCCATCTTCGCCATGACTGCACCAATGATGAAGGCGTCAATGATGCAGCCTACAATTGAC
TGGAATACCACCATGAAGACAGCAATTGGGCATTCGTCTGTCACACACCTGAAAGCAGCGGCAATGGTTG
TCTGGGTCTCGATGGAGAAGAGGAAGGCAGCCGTGAAGCTGTTAACCTCCGACACGCATGCTTTGCTCAC
TTTAGAAGTATCTAGATCCCCATGGAGCAGGGCTATCAACCAAAACACACAGCCAAAGAACAGCCAGGAG
AGCACGAAGGCAAGACAGAAGATAACCAGCATCCACCTCCAGCGGATGTCGACACAGGTAGTAAAGATGT
CTGCCAGGTACCTCTGTCCCTTCTCACCCACGTTGATAAACTGAACATTGCAATGACCATCTTTCTTCAC
AAAGCGGCTCCTGCACTGTTGTCGGGTATGGACTTTACTCTTGCCATTCCCAAAGCCATTGGCAACTGCC
ATAGTGGCCAGCTTCATGCCATCTTCCTCCGAAGAGACAATGCTGTACCGGTTGGTTCTCACACTGCCCA
GGTCCTCCTCGCTGATCAGCTTCTGCTCCATGGTGGCGGATCCTAGGTACCTGAGCTCAACGATAGCACT
AGTGAAGTTCCTATTCTCTAGAAAGTATAGGAACTTCGCTAGCCGGATAACTTCGTATAAAGTATCCTAT
ACGAAGTTATTTGCCTTAACCCAGAAATTATCACTGTTATTCTTTAGAATGGTGCAAAGAATAACTTCGT
ATAATGTATGCTATACGAAGTTATACCCAGCTTTCTTGTACAAAGTGGGAATTCCGATAATCAACCTCTG
GATTACAAAATTTGTGAAAGATTGACTGGTATTCTTAACTATGTTGCTCCTTTTACGCTATGTGGATACG
CTGCTTTAATGCCTTTGTATCATGCTATTGCTTCCCGTATGGCTTTCATTTTCTCCTCCTTGTATAAATC
CTGGTTGCTGTCTCTTTATGAGGAGTTGTGGCCCGTTGTCAGGCAACGTGGCGTGGTGTGCACTGTGTTT
GCTGACGCAACCCCCACTGGTTGGGGCATTGCCACCACCTGTCAGCTCCTTTCCGGGACTTTCGCTTTCC
CCCTCCCTATTGCCACGGCGGAACTCATCGCCGCCTGCCTTGCCCGCTGCTGGACAGGGGCTCGGCTGTT
GGGCACTGACAATTCCGTGGTGTTGTCGGGGAAGCTGACGTCCTTTCCATGGCTGCTCGCCTGTGTTGCC
ACCTGGATTCTGCGCGGGACGTCCTTCTGCTACGTCCCTTCGGCCCTCAATCCAGCGGACCTTCCTTCCC
GCGGCCTGCTGCCGGCTCTGCGGCCTCTTCCGCGTCTTCGCCTTCGCCCTCAGACGAGTCGGATCTCCCT
TTGGGCCGCCTCCCCGCATCGGGAATTCCTAGAGCTCGCTGATCAGCCTCGACTGTGCCTTCTAGTTGCC
AGCCATCTGTTGTTTGCCCCTCCCCCGTGCCTTCCTTGACCCTGGAAGGTGCCACTCCCACTGTCCTTTC
CTAATAAAATGAGGAAATTGCATCGCATTGTCTGAGTAGGTGTCATTCTATTCTGGGGGGTGGGGTGGGG
CAGGACAGCAAGGGGGAGGATTGGGAAGAGAATAGCAGGCATGCTGGGGAGGGCCGCAGGAACCCCTAGT
GATGGAGTTGGCCACTCCCTCTCTGCGCGCTCGCTCGCTCACTGAGGCCGGGCGACCAAAGGTCGCCCGA
CGCCCGGGCTTTGCCCGGGCGGCCTCAGTGAGCGAGCGAGCGCGCAGCTGCCTGCAGGGGCGCCTGATGC
GGTATTTTCTCCTTACGCATCTGTGCGGTATTTCACACCGCATA
[95 nt withheld, positions 4175-4269]
T
[46 nt withheld, positions 4271-4316]
C
[141 nt withheld, positions 4318-4458]
CCTTTGACGTTGGAGTCCACGTTCTTT
[37 nt withheld, positions 4486-4522]
ACTCTATCTCGGGCTATTCTTTTGATTTATAAGGGATTTTGCCGATTTCGGTCTATTGGTTAAAAAATGA
GCTGATTTAACAAAAATTTAACGCGAATTTTAACAAAATATTAACGTTTACAATTTTATGGTGCACTCTC
AGTACAATCTGCTCTGATGCCGCATAGTTAAGCCAGCCCCGACACCCGCCAACACCCGCTGACGCGCCCT
GACGGGCTTGTCTGCTCCCGGCATCCGCTTACAGACAAGCTGTGACCGTCTCCGGGAGCTGCATGTGTCA
GAGGTTTTCACCGTCATCACCGAAACGCGCGAGACGAAAGGGCCTCGTGATACGCCTATTTTTATAGGTT
AATGTCATGATAATAATGGTTTCTTAGACGTCAGGTGGCACTTTTCGGGGAAATGTGCGCGGAACCCCTA
TTTGTTTATTTTTCTAAATACATTCAAATATGTATCCGCTCATGAGACAATAACCCTGATAAATGCTTCA
ATAATATTGAAAAAGGAAGAGTATGAGTATTCAACATTTCCGTGTCGCCCTTATTCCCTTTTTTGCGGCA
TTTTGCCTTCCTGTTTTTGCTCACCCAGAAACGCTGGTGAAAGTAAAAGATGCTGAAGATCAGTTGGGTG
CACGAGTGGGTTACATCGAACTGGATCTCAACAGCGGTAAGATCCTTGAGAGTTTTCGCCCCGAAGAACG
TTTTCCAATGATGAGCACTTTTAAAGTTCTGCTATGTGGCGCGGTATTATCCCGTATTGACGCCGGGCAA
GAGCAACTCGGTCGCCGCATACACTATTCTCAGAATGACTTGGTTGAGTACTCACCAGTCACAGAAAAGC
ATCTTACGGATGGCATGACAGTAAGAGAATTATGCAGTGCTGCCATAACCATGAGTGATAACACTGCGGC
CAACTTACTTCTGACAACGATCGGAGGACCGAAGGAGCTAACCGCTTTTTTGCACAACATGGGGGATCAT
GTAACTCGCCTTGATCGTTGGGAACCGGAGCTGAATGAAGCCATACCAAACGACGAGCGTGACACCACGA
TGCCTGTAGCAATGGCAACAACGTTGCGCAAACTATTAACTGGCGAACTACTTACTCTAGCTTCCCGGCA
ACAATTAATAGACTGGATGGAGGCGGATAAAGTTGCAGGACCACTTCTGCGCTCGGCCCTTCCGGCTGGC
TGGTTTATTGCTGATAAATCTGGAGCCGGTGAGCGTGGAAGCCGCGGTATCATTGCAGCACTGGGGCCAG
ATGGTAAGCCCTCCCGTATCGTAGTTATCTACACGACGGGGAGTCAGGCAACTATGGATGAACGAAATAG
ACAGATCGCTGAGATAGGTGCCTCACTGATTAAGCATTGGTAACTGTCAGACCAAGTTTACTCATATATA
CTTTAGATTGATTTAAAACTTCATTTTTAATTTAAAAGGATCTAGGTGAAGATCCTTTTTGATAATCTCA
TGACCAAAATCCCTTAACGTGAGTTTTCGTTCCACTGAGCGTCAGACCCCGTAGAAAAGATCAAAGGATC
TTCTTGAGATCCTTTTTTTCTGCGCGTAATCTGCTGCTTGCAAACAAAAAAACCACCGCTACCAGCGGTG
GTTTGTTTGCCGGATCAAGAGCTACCAACTCTTTTTCCGAAGGTAACTGGCTTCAGCAGAGCGCAGATAC
CAAATACTGTTCTTCTAGTGTAGCCGTAGTTAGGCCACCACTTCAAGAACTCTGTAGCACCGCCTACATA
CCTCGCTCTGCTAATCCTGTTACCAGTGGCTGCTGCCAGTGGCGATAAGTCGTGTCTTACCGGGTTGGAC
TCAAGACGATAGTTACCGGATAAGGCGCAGCGGTCGGGCTGAACGGGGGGTTCGTGCACACAGCCCAGCT
TGGAGCGAACGACCTACACCGAACTGAGATACCTACAGCGTGAGCTATGAGAAAGCGCCACGCTTCCCGA
AGGGAGAAAGGCGGACAGGTATCCGGTAAGCGGCAGGGTCGGAACAGGAGAGCGCACGAGGGAGCTTCCA
GGGGGAAACGCCTGGTATCTTTATAGTCCTGTCGGGTTTCGCCACCTCTGACTTGAGCGTCGATTTTTGT
GATGCTCGTCAGGGGGGCGGAGCCTATGGAAAAACGCCAGCAACGCGGCCTTTTTACGGTTCCTGGCCTT
TTGCTGGCCTTTTGCTCACATGTCCTGCAGGCAGCTGCGCGCTCGCTCGCTCACTGAGGCCGCCCGGGCA
AAGCCCGGGCGTCGGGCGACCTTTGGTCGCCC
